Addgene plasmid #241446: pLENTICRISPR V2 Hygro sgRELA_4
Purpose: Delete RELA
Depositing lab: Richard Possemato. Depositing organization: NYU Grossman School of Medicine.
Backbone
  Vector backbone: pLENTICRISPR V2
  Backbone manufacturer: Feng Zhang (Addgene #52961)
  Vector type: Mammalian Expression, CRISPR
  Selectable markers: Hygromycin
Growth in bacteria
  Bacterial resistance: Ampicillin, 100 μg/mL
  Growth temperature: 37°C
  Growth strain: NEB Stable
  Copy number: High Copy
Gene/Insert
  Gene/Insert name: sgRELA_4
  gRNA/shRNA sequence: GGGAAGATCTCATCCCCACCG
  Species: Synthetic
  Entrez Gene: RELA (a.k.a. AIF3BL3, CMCU, NFKB3, p65)
  Cloning method: Restriction Enzyme; 5′ cloning site Unknown (unknown if destroyed)
Terms and licenses: Academic/Nonprofit Terms; Industry Terms: Not Available to Industry
How to cite: pLENTICRISPR V2 Hygro sgRELA_4 was a gift from Richard Possemato (Addgene plasmid # 241446 ; http://n2t.net/addgene:241446 ; RRID:Addgene_241446)
