[The description below was written by a language model from this plasmid's Addgene catalogue record and pLannotate feature annotations shown in this document.]
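Description:
pLENTICRISPR V2 Hygro sgRELA_4 is an all-in-one lentiviral CRISPR/Cas9 vector built on the pLENTICRISPR V2 backbone, carrying a single guide RNA against human RELA (the p65 subunit of NF-κB) with the stated purpose of deleting that gene. In bacteria it is maintained as a high-copy plasmid through a ColE1/pUC-type origin and selected with ampicillin via the β-lactamase gene. An f1 origin is also present. The 13.4 kb sequence has the layout of a third-generation, self-inactivating HIV-1 transfer vector: a CMV enhancer/promoter drives a truncated 5' LTR, followed by the Ψ packaging signal with a gag fragment, the Rev response element and the cPPT/CTS, with a ΔU3 3' LTR and a bGH polyadenylation signal at the far end.

Between the LTRs sit two expression units. A human U6 RNA polymerase III promoter transcribes the RELA-targeting spacer fused to the Streptococcus pyogenes guide RNA scaffold. Downstream, an EF-1α core promoter drives S. pyogenes Cas9, followed in the same orientation by a hygromycin resistance gene. The annotation does not label the element linking Cas9 to the marker, and the marker is annotated as a fragment. A WPRE after this cassette enhances transcript expression. Outside the proviral region, the backbone retains an SV40/EM7 promoter-driven bleomycin/Zeocin resistance cassette with an SV40 poly(A) signal, although the catalogue lists only hygromycin as the mammalian selectable marker.

Once packaged into lentiviral particles, the construct can stably deliver Cas9 and the guide to mammalian cells, so that transduced cells can be selected with hygromycin and RELA disrupted by Cas9-induced double-strand breaks.
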