Features (pLannotate 1.2.2; 33 found; start..end, strand, type, name):
    217..397     +  LTR            5' LTR (truncated): truncated 5' long terminal repeat (LTR) from HIV-1
    444..569     +  misc_feature   HIV-1 Ψ: packaging signal of human immunodeficiency virus type 1
    553..916     +  CDS            HIV-1 gag (fragment): gag protein from human immunodeficiency virus 1; gag
   1062..1295    +  misc_feature   RRE: The Rev response element (RRE) of HIV-1 allows for Rev-dependent mRNA export from the nucleus to the cytoplasm.
   1672..1772    +  CDS            Rev (fragment): human immunodeficiency virus 1 (HIV-1) Rev protein; rev; enhances nuclear export of unspliced and incompletely spliced viral mRNAs
   1822..1939    +  misc_feature   cPPT/CTS: central polypurine tract and central termination sequence of HIV-1
   1990..2230    +  promoter       U6 promoter: RNA polymerase III promoter for human U6 snRNA
   2260..2335    +  misc_RNA       gRNA scaffold: guide RNA scaffold for the Streptococcus pyogenes CRISPR/Cas9 system
   2353..2371    +  CDS            small t antigen (fragment): SV40 (simian virus 40) small t antigen
   2397..2608    +  promoter       EF-1α core promoter: core promoter for human elongation factor EF-1α
   2633..6736    +  CDS            Cas9: Cas9 (Csn1) endonuclease from the Streptococcus pyogenes Type II CRISPR/Cas system generates RNA-guided double strand breaks in DNA
   6874..7855    +  CDS            HygR (fragment): aminoglycoside phosphotransferase from E. coli; aph(4)-Ia; confers resistance to hygromycin
   7871..8459    +  misc_feature   WPRE: woodchuck hepatitis virus posttranscriptional regulatory element
   8510..8529    +  misc_feature   cPPT/CTS (fragment): central polypurine tract and central termination sequence of HIV-1
   8531..8764    +  LTR            3' LTR (ΔU3): self-inactivating 3' long terminal repeat (LTR) from HIV-1
   8796..9020    +  polyA_signal   bGH poly(A) signal: bovine growth hormone polyadenylation signal
   9024..9045    +  promoter       SV40 promoter (fragment): SV40 enhancer and early promoter
   9066..9494    +  rep_origin     f1 ori (sequence partly withheld): f1 bacteriophage origin of replication; arrow indicates direction of (+) strand synthesis
   9508..9837    +  promoter       SV40 promoter: SV40 enhancer and early promoter
   9885..9932    +  promoter       EM7 promoter: synthetic bacterial promoter&nbsp
   9951..10325   +  CDS            BleoR: antibiotic-binding protein; Sh ble from Streptoalloteichus hindustanus; confers resistance to bleomycin, phleomycin, and Zeocin™
  10335..10460   +  CDS            ble (fragment): BLE_KLEPN - Experimental evidence at protein level: Swiss-Prot protein existence level 1. Binding protein with a strong affinity to the bleomycin family of antibiotics. Binds to CL990; an antimitotic-antibiotic compound. From Klebsiella pneumoniae.
  10455..10576   +  polyA_signal   SV40 poly(A) signal: SV40 polyadenylation signal
  10647..10669   -  protein_bind   lac operator (fragment): The lac repressor binds to the lac operator to inhibit transcription in E. coli. This inhibition can be relieved by adding lactose or isopropyl-β-D-thiogalactopyranoside (IPTG). lac repressor encoded by lacI
  10673..10703   -  promoter       lac promoter: promoter for the E. coli lac operon
  10718..10739   -  protein_bind   CAP binding site: CAP binding activates transcription in the presence of cAMP. E. coli catabolite activator protein
  10752..10844   -  CDS            lacI (fragment): lac repressor; lacI; The lac repressor binds to the lac operator to inhibit transcription in E. coli. This inhibition can be relieved by adding lactose or isopropyl-β-D-thiogalactopyranoside (IPTG).
  11027..11615   -  rep_origin     ori: high-copy-number ColE1/pMB1/pBR322/pUC origin of replication
  11786..12646   -  CDS            AmpR: β-lactamase; bla; confers resistance to ampicillin, carbenicillin, and related antibiotics
  12647..12751   -  promoter       AmpR promoter: bla
  12810..12862   -  misc_feature   bom (fragment): basis of mobility region from pBR322
  13021..13400   +  enhancer       CMV enhancer: human cytomegalovirus immediate early enhancer
  13401..199     +  promoter       CMV promoter (across the origin): human cytomegalovirus (CMV) immediate early promoter
>Addgene plasmid #241446 | pLENTICRISPR V2 Hygro sgRELA_4 | addgene full sequence | sequence record 492086 | Addgene NGS Result
TGATGCGGTTTTGGCAGTACATCAATGGGCGTGGATAGCGGTTTGACTCACGGGGATTTCCAAGTCTCCA
CCCCATTGACGTCAATGGGAGTTTGTTTTGGCACCAAAATCAACGGGACTTTCCAAAATGTCGTAACAAC
TCCGCCCCATTGACGCAAATGGGCGGTAGGCGTGTACGGTGGGAGGTCTATATAAGCAGCGCGTTTTGCC
TGTACTGGGTCTCTCTGGTTAGACCAGATCTGAGCCTGGGAGCTCTCTGGCTAACTAGGGAACCCACTGC
TTAAGCCTCAATAAAGCTTGCCTTGAGTGCTTCAAGTAGTGTGTGCCCGTCTGTTGTGTGACTCTGGTAA
CTAGAGATCCCTCAGACCCTTTTAGTCAGTGTGGAAAATCTCTAGCAGTGGCGCCCGAACAGGGACTTGA
AAGCGAAAGGGAAACCAGAGGAGCTCTCTCGACGCAGGACTCGGCTTGCTGAAGCGCGCACGGCAAGAGG
CGAGGGGCGGCGACTGGTGAGTACGCCAAAAATTTTGACTAGCGGAGGCTAGAAGGAGAGAGATGGGTGC
GAGAGCGTCAGTATTAAGCGGGGGAGAATTAGATCGCGATGGGAAAAAATTCGGTTAAGGCCAGGGGGAA
AGAAAAAATATAAATTAAAACATATAGTATGGGCAAGCAGGGAGCTAGAACGATTCGCAGTTAATCCTGG
CCTGTTAGAAACATCAGAAGGCTGTAGACAAATACTGGGACAGCTACAACCATCCCTTCAGACAGGATCA
GAAGAACTTAGATCATTATATAATACAGTAGCAACCCTCTATTGTGTGCATCAAAGGATAGAGATAAAAG
ACACCAAGGAAGCTTTAGACAAGATAGAGGAAGAGCAAAACAAAAGTAAGACCACCGCACAGCAAGCGGC
CGCTGATCTTCAGACCTGGAGGAGGAGATATGAGGGACAATTGGAGAAGTGAATTATATAAATATAAAGT
AGTAAAAATTGAACCATTAGGAGTAGCACCCACCAAGGCAAAGAGAAGAGTGGTGCAGAGAGAAAAAAGA
GCAGTGGGAATAGGAGCTTTGTTCCTTGGGTTCTTGGGAGCAGCAGGAAGCACTATGGGCGCAGCGTCAA
TGACGCTGACGGTACAGGCCAGACAATTATTGTCTGGTATAGTGCAGCAGCAGAACAATTTGCTGAGGGC
TATTGAGGCGCAACAGCATCTGTTGCAACTCACAGTCTGGGGCATCAAGCAGCTCCAGGCAAGAATCCTG
GCTGTGGAAAGATACCTAAAGGATCAACAGCTCCTGGGGATTTGGGGTTGCTCTGGAAAACTCATTTGCA
CCACTGCTGTGCCTTGGAATGCTAGTTGGAGTAATAAATCTCTGGAACAGATTTGGAATCACACGACCTG
GATGGAGTGGGACAGAGAAATTAACAATTACACAAGCTTAATACACTCCTTAATTGAAGAATCGCAAAAC
CAGCAAGAAAAGAATGAACAAGAATTATTGGAATTAGATAAATGGGCAAGTTTGTGGAATTGGTTTAACA
TAACAAATTGGCTGTGGTATATAAAATTATTCATAATGATAGTAGGAGGCTTGGTAGGTTTAAGAATAGT
TTTTGCTGTACTTTCTATAGTGAATAGAGTTAGGCAGGGATATTCACCATTATCGTTTCAGACCCACCTC
CCAACCCCGAGGGGACCCGACAGGCCCGAAGGAATAGAAGAAGAAGGTGGAGAGAGAGACAGAGACAGAT
CCATTCGATTAGTGAACGGATCGGCACTGCGTGCGCCAATTCTGCAGACAAATGGCAGTATTCATCCACA
ATTTTAAAAGAAAAGGGGGGATTGGGGGGTACAGTGCAGGGGAAAGAATAGTAGACATAATAGCAACAGA
CATACAAACTAAAGAATTACAAAAACAAATTACAAAAATTCAAAATTTTCGGGTTTATTACAGGGACAGC
AGAGATCCAGTTTGGTTAATTAAGGTACCGAGGGCCTATTTCCCATGATTCCTTCATATTTGCATATACG
ATACAAGGCTGTTAGAGAGATAATTAGAATTAATTTGACTGTAAACACAAAGATATTAGTACAAAATACG
TGACGTAGAAAGTAATAATTTCTTGGGTAGTTTGCAGTTTTAAAATTATGTTTTAAAATGGACTATCATA
TGCTTACCGTAACTTGAAAGTATTTCGATTTCTTGGCTTTATATATCTTGTGGAAAGGACGAAACACCGG
AAGAAGCGGGACCTGGAGCGTTTTAGAGCTAGAAATAGCAAGTTAAAATAAGGCTAGTCCGTTATCAACT
TGAAAAAGTGGCACCGAGTCGGTGCTTTTTTGAATTCGCTAGCTAGGTCTTGAAAGGAGTGGGAATTGGC
TCCGGTGCCCGTCAGTGGGCAGAGCGCACATCGCCCACAGTCCCCGAGAAGTTGGGGGGAGGGGTCGGCA
ATTGATCCGGTGCCTAGAGAAGGTGGCGCGGGGTAAACTGGGAAAGTGATGTCGTGTACTGGCTCCGCCT
TTTTCCCGAGGGTGGGGGAGAACCGTATATAAGTGCAGTAGTCGCCGTGAACGTTCTTTTTCGCAACGGG
TTTGCCGCCAGAACACAGGACCGGTTCTAGAGCGCTGCCACCATGGACAAGAAGTACAGCATCGGCCTGG
ACATCGGCACCAACTCTGTGGGCTGGGCCGTGATCACCGACGAGTACAAGGTGCCCAGCAAGAAATTCAA
GGTGCTGGGCAACACCGACCGGCACAGCATCAAGAAGAACCTGATCGGAGCCCTGCTGTTCGACAGCGGC
GAAACAGCCGAGGCCACCCGGCTGAAGAGAACCGCCAGAAGAAGATACACCAGACGGAAGAACCGGATCT
GCTATCTGCAAGAGATCTTCAGCAACGAGATGGCCAAGGTGGACGACAGCTTCTTCCACAGACTGGAAGA
GTCCTTCCTGGTGGAAGAGGATAAGAAGCACGAGCGGCACCCCATCTTCGGCAACATCGTGGACGAGGTG
GCCTACCACGAGAAGTACCCCACCATCTACCACCTGAGAAAGAAACTGGTGGACAGCACCGACAAGGCCG
ACCTGCGGCTGATCTATCTGGCCCTGGCCCACATGATCAAGTTCCGGGGCCACTTCCTGATCGAGGGCGA
CCTGAACCCCGACAACAGCGACGTGGACAAGCTGTTCATCCAGCTGGTGCAGACCTACAACCAGCTGTTC
GAGGAAAACCCCATCAACGCCAGCGGCGTGGACGCCAAGGCCATCCTGTCTGCCAGACTGAGCAAGAGCA
GACGGCTGGAAAATCTGATCGCCCAGCTGCCCGGCGAGAAGAAGAATGGCCTGTTCGGAAACCTGATTGC
CCTGAGCCTGGGCCTGACCCCCAACTTCAAGAGCAACTTCGACCTGGCCGAGGATGCCAAACTGCAGCTG
AGCAAGGACACCTACGACGACGACCTGGACAACCTGCTGGCCCAGATCGGCGACCAGTACGCCGACCTGT
TTCTGGCCGCCAAGAACCTGTCCGACGCCATCCTGCTGAGCGACATCCTGAGAGTGAACACCGAGATCAC
CAAGGCCCCCCTGAGCGCCTCTATGATCAAGAGATACGACGAGCACCACCAGGACCTGACCCTGCTGAAA
GCTCTCGTGCGGCAGCAGCTGCCTGAGAAGTACAAAGAGATTTTCTTCGACCAGAGCAAGAACGGCTACG
CCGGCTACATTGACGGCGGAGCCAGCCAGGAAGAGTTCTACAAGTTCATCAAGCCCATCCTGGAAAAGAT
GGACGGCACCGAGGAACTGCTCGTGAAGCTGAACAGAGAGGACCTGCTGCGGAAGCAGCGGACCTTCGAC
AACGGCAGCATCCCCCACCAGATCCACCTGGGAGAGCTGCACGCCATTCTGCGGCGGCAGGAAGATTTTT
ACCCATTCCTGAAGGACAACCGGGAAAAGATCGAGAAGATCCTGACCTTCCGCATCCCCTACTACGTGGG
CCCTCTGGCCAGGGGAAACAGCAGATTCGCCTGGATGACCAGAAAGAGCGAGGAAACCATCACCCCCTGG
AACTTCGAGGAAGTGGTGGACAAGGGCGCTTCCGCCCAGAGCTTCATCGAGCGGATGACCAACTTCGATA
AGAACCTGCCCAACGAGAAGGTGCTGCCCAAGCACAGCCTGCTGTACGAGTACTTCACCGTGTATAACGA
GCTGACCAAAGTGAAATACGTGACCGAGGGAATGAGAAAGCCCGCCTTCCTGAGCGGCGAGCAGAAAAAG
GCCATCGTGGACCTGCTGTTCAAGACCAACCGGAAAGTGACCGTGAAGCAGCTGAAAGAGGACTACTTCA
AGAAAATCGAGTGCTTCGACTCCGTGGAAATCTCCGGCGTGGAAGATCGGTTCAACGCCTCCCTGGGCAC
ATACCACGATCTGCTGAAAATTATCAAGGACAAGGACTTCCTGGACAATGAGGAAAACGAGGACATTCTG
GAAGATATCGTGCTGACCCTGACACTGTTTGAGGACAGAGAGATGATCGAGGAACGGCTGAAAACCTATG
CCCACCTGTTCGACGACAAAGTGATGAAGCAGCTGAAGCGGCGGAGATACACCGGCTGGGGCAGGCTGAG
CCGGAAGCTGATCAACGGCATCCGGGACAAGCAGTCCGGCAAGACAATCCTGGATTTCCTGAAGTCCGAC
GGCTTCGCCAACAGAAACTTCATGCAGCTGATCCACGACGACAGCCTGACCTTTAAAGAGGACATCCAGA
AAGCCCAGGTGTCCGGCCAGGGCGATAGCCTGCACGAGCACATTGCCAATCTGGCCGGCAGCCCCGCCAT
TAAGAAGGGCATCCTGCAGACAGTGAAGGTGGTGGACGAGCTCGTGAAAGTGATGGGCCGGCACAAGCCC
GAGAACATCGTGATCGAAATGGCCAGAGAGAACCAGACCACCCAGAAGGGACAGAAGAACAGCCGCGAGA
GAATGAAGCGGATCGAAGAGGGCATCAAAGAGCTGGGCAGCCAGATCCTGAAAGAACACCCCGTGGAAAA
CACCCAGCTGCAGAACGAGAAGCTGTACCTGTACTACCTGCAGAATGGGCGGGATATGTACGTGGACCAG
GAACTGGACATCAACCGGCTGTCCGACTACGATGTGGACCATATCGTGCCTCAGAGCTTTCTGAAGGACG
ACTCCATCGACAACAAGGTGCTGACCAGAAGCGACAAGAACCGGGGCAAGAGCGACAACGTGCCCTCCGA
AGAGGTCGTGAAGAAGATGAAGAACTACTGGCGGCAGCTGCTGAACGCCAAGCTGATTACCCAGAGAAAG
TTCGACAATCTGACCAAGGCCGAGAGAGGCGGCCTGAGCGAACTGGATAAGGCCGGCTTCATCAAGAGAC
AGCTGGTGGAAACCCGGCAGATCACAAAGCACGTGGCACAGATCCTGGACTCCCGGATGAACACTAAGTA
CGACGAGAATGACAAGCTGATCCGGGAAGTGAAAGTGATCACCCTGAAGTCCAAGCTGGTGTCCGATTTC
CGGAAGGATTTCCAGTTTTACAAAGTGCGCGAGATCAACAACTACCACCACGCCCACGACGCCTACCTGA
ACGCCGTCGTGGGAACCGCCCTGATCAAAAAGTACCCTAAGCTGGAAAGCGAGTTCGTGTACGGCGACTA
CAAGGTGTACGACGTGCGGAAGATGATCGCCAAGAGCGAGCAGGAAATCGGCAAGGCTACCGCCAAGTAC
TTCTTCTACAGCAACATCATGAACTTTTTCAAGACCGAGATTACCCTGGCCAACGGCGAGATCCGGAAGC
GGCCTCTGATCGAGACAAACGGCGAAACCGGGGAGATCGTGTGGGATAAGGGCCGGGATTTTGCCACCGT
GCGGAAAGTGCTGAGCATGCCCCAAGTGAATATCGTGAAAAAGACCGAGGTGCAGACAGGCGGCTTCAGC
AAAGAGTCTATCCTGCCCAAGAGGAACAGCGATAAGCTGATCGCCAGAAAGAAGGACTGGGACCCTAAGA
AGTACGGCGGCTTCGACAGCCCCACCGTGGCCTATTCTGTGCTGGTGGTGGCCAAAGTGGAAAAGGGCAA
GTCCAAGAAACTGAAGAGTGTGAAAGAGCTGCTGGGGATCACCATCATGGAAAGAAGCAGCTTCGAGAAG
AATCCCATCGACTTTCTGGAAGCCAAGGGCTACAAAGAAGTGAAAAAGGACCTGATCATCAAGCTGCCTA
AGTACTCCCTGTTCGAGCTGGAAAACGGCCGGAAGAGAATGCTGGCCTCTGCCGGCGAACTGCAGAAGGG
AAACGAACTGGCCCTGCCCTCCAAATATGTGAACTTCCTGTACCTGGCCAGCCACTATGAGAAGCTGAAG
GGCTCCCCCGAGGATAATGAGCAGAAACAGCTGTTTGTGGAACAGCACAAGCACTACCTGGACGAGATCA
TCGAGCAGATCAGCGAGTTCTCCAAGAGAGTGATCCTGGCCGACGCTAATCTGGACAAAGTGCTGTCCGC
CTACAACAAGCACCGGGATAAGCCCATCAGAGAGCAGGCCGAGAATATCATCCACCTGTTTACCCTGACC
AATCTGGGAGCCCCTGCCGCCTTCAAGTACTTTGACACCACCATCGACCGGAAGAGGTACACCAGCACCA
AAGAGGTGCTGGACGCCACCCTGATCCACCAGAGCATCACCGGCCTGTACGAGACACGGATCGACCTGTC
TCAGCTGGGAGGCGACAAGCGACCTGCCGCCACAAAGAAGGCTGGACAGGCTAAGAAGAAGAAAGATTAC
AAAGACGATGACGATAAGGGATCCGGCGCAACAAACTTCTCTCTGCTGAAACAAGCCGGAGATGTCGAAG
AGAATCCTGGACCGAAAAAGCCTGAACTCACCGCGACGTCTGTCGAGAAGTTTCTGATCGAAAAGTTCGA
CAGCGTGTCCGACCTGATGCAGCTCTCGGAGGGCGAAGAATCTCGTGCTTTCAGCTTCGATGTAGGAGGG
CGTGGATATGTCCTGCGGGTAAATAGCTGCGCCGATGGTTTCTACAAAGATCGTTATGTTTATCGGCACT
TTGCATCGGCCGCGCTCCCGATTCCGGAAGTGCTTGACATTGGGGAATTCAGCGAGAGCCTGACCTATTG
CATCTCCCGCCGTGCACAGGGTGTCACGTTGCAAGACCTGCCTGAAACCGAACTGCCCGCTGTTCTGCAG
CCGGTCGCGGAGGCCATGGATGCGATCGCTGCGGCCGATCTTAGCCAGACGAGCGGGTTCGGCCCATTCG
GACCGCAAGGAATCGGTCAATACACTACATGGCGTGATTTCATATGCGCGATTGCTGATCCCCATGTGTA
TCACTGGCAAACTGTGATGGACGACACCGTCAGTGCGTCCGTCGCGCAGGCTCTCGATGAGCTGATGCTT
TGGGCCGAGGACTGCCCCGAAGTCCGGCACCTCGTGCACGCGGATTTCGGCTCCAACAATGTCCTGACGG
ACAATGGCCGCATAACAGCGGTCATTGACTGGAGCGAGGCGATGTTCGGGGATTCCCAATACGAGGTCGC
CAACATCTTCTTCTGGAGGCCGTGGTTGGCTTGTATGGAGCAGCAGACGCGCTACTTCGAGCGGAGGCAT
CCGGAGCTTGCAGGATCGCCGCGGCTCCGGGCGTATATGCTCCGCATTGGTCTTGACCAACTCTATCAGA
GCTTGGTTGACGGCAATTTCGATGATGCAGCTTGGGCGCAGGGTCGATGCGACGCAATCGTCCGATCCGG
AGCCGGGACTGTCGGGCGTACACAAATCGCCCGCAGAAGCGCGGCCGTCTGGACCGATGGCTGTGTAGAA
GTACTTCGCCGATAGACGCGTTAAGTCGACAATCAACCTCTGGATTACAAAATTTGTGAAAGATTGACTG
GTATTCTTAACTATGTTGCTCCTTTTACGCTATGTGGATACGCTGCTTTAATGCCTTTGTATCATGCTAT
TGCTTCCCGTATGGCTTTCATTTTCTCCTCCTTGTATAAATCCTGGTTGCTGTCTCTTTATGAGGAGTTG
TGGCCCGTTGTCAGGCAACGTGGCGTGGTGTGCACTGTGTTTGCTGACGCAACCCCCACTGGTTGGGGCA
TTGCCACCACCTGTCAGCTCCTTTCCGGGACTTTCGCTTTCCCCCTCCCTATTGCCACGGCGGAACTCAT
CGCCGCCTGCCTTGCCCGCTGCTGGACAGGGGCTCGGCTGTTGGGCACTGACAATTCCGTGGTGTTGTCG
GGGAAATCATCGTCCTTTCCTTGGCTGCTCGCCTGTGTTGCCACCTGGATTCTGCGCGGGACGTCCTTCT
GCTACGTCCCTTCGGCCCTCAATCCAGCGGACCTTCCTTCCCGCGGCCTGCTGCCGGCTCTGCGGCCTCT
TCCGCGTCTTCGCCTTCGCCCTCAGACGAGTCGGATCTCCCTTTGGGCCGCCTCCCCGCGTCGACTTTAA
GACCAATGACTTACAAGGCAGCTGTAGATCTTAGCCACTTTTTAAAAGAAAAGGGGGGACTGGAAGGGCT
AATTCACTCCCAACGAAGACAAGATCTGCTTTTTGCTTGTACTGGGTCTCTCTGGTTAGACCAGATCTGA
GCCTGGGAGCTCTCTGGCTAACTAGGGAACCCACTGCTTAAGCCTCAATAAAGCTTGCCTTGAGTGCTTC
AAGTAGTGTGTGCCCGTCTGTTGTGTGACTCTGGTAACTAGAGATCCCTCAGACCCTTTTAGTCAGTGTG
GAAAATCTCTAGCAGGGCCCGTTTAAACCCGCTGATCAGCCTCGACTGTGCCTTCTAGTTGCCAGCCATC
TGTTGTTTGCCCCTCCCCCGTGCCTTCCTTGACCCTGGAAGGTGCCACTCCCACTGTCCTTTCCTAATAA
AATGAGGAAATTGCATCGCATTGTCTGAGTAGGTGTCATTCTATTCTGGGGGGTGGGGTGGGGCAGGACA
GCAAGGGGGAGGATTGGGAAGACAATAGCAGGCATGCTGGGGATGCGGTGGGCTCTATGGCTTCTGAGGC
GGAAAGAACCAGCTGGGGCTCTAGGGGGTATCCCC
[124 nt withheld, positions 9066-9189]
C
[91 nt withheld, positions 9191-9281]
A
[49 nt withheld, positions 9283-9331]
CCTTTGACGTTGGAGTCCACGTTCTTT
[37 nt withheld, positions 9359-9395]
ACCCTATCTCGGTCTATTCTTTTGATTTATAAGGGATTTTGCCGATTTCGGCCTATTGGTTAAAAAATGA
GCTGATTTAACAAAAATTTAACGCGAATTAATTCTGTGGAATGTGTGTCAGTTAGGGTGTGGAAAGTCCC
CAGGCTCCCCAGCAGGCAGAAGTATGCAAAGCATGCATCTCAATTAGTCAGCAACCAGGTGTGGAAAGTC
CCCAGGCTCCCCAGCAGGCAGAAGTATGCAAAGCATGCATCTCAATTAGTCAGCAACCATAGTCCCGCCC
CTAACTCCGCCCATCCCGCCCCTAACTCCGCCCAGTTCCGCCCATTCTCCGCCCCATGGCTGACTAATTT
TTTTTATTTATGCAGAGGCCGAGGCCGCCTCTGCCTCTGAGCTATTCCAGAAGTAGTGAGGAGGCTTTTT
TGGAGGCCTAGGCTTTTGCAAAAAGCTCCCGGGAGCTTGTATATCCATTTTCGGATCTGATCAGCACGTG
TTGACAATTAATCATCGGCATAGTATATCGGCATAGTATAATACGACAAGGTGAGGAACTAAACCATGGC
CAAGTTGACCAGTGCCGTTCCGGTGCTCACCGCGCGCGACGTCGCCGGAGCGGTCGAGTTCTGGACCGAC
CGGCTCGGGTTCTCCCGGGACTTCGTGGAGGACGACTTCGCCGGTGTGGTCCGGGACGACGTGACCCTGT
TCATCAGCGCGGTCCAGGACCAGGTGGTGCCGGACAACACCCTGGCCTGGGTGTGGGTGCGCGGCCTGGA
CGAGCTGTACGCCGAGTGGTCGGAGGTCGTGTCCACGAACTTCCGGGACGCCTCCGGGCCGGCCATGACC
GAGATCGGCGAGCAGCCGTGGGGGCGGGAGTTCGCCCTGCGCGACCCGGCCGGCAACTGCGTGCACTTCG
TGGCCGAGGAGCAGGACTGACACGTGCTACGAGATTTCGATTCCACCGCCGCCTTCTATGAAAGGTTGGG
CTTCGGAATCGTTTTCCGGGACGCCGGCTGGATGATCCTCCAGCGCGGGGATCTCATGCTGGAGTTCTTC
GCCCACCCCAACTTGTTTATTGCAGCTTATAATGGTTACAAATAAAGCAATAGCATCACAAATTTCACAA
ATAAAGCATTTTTTTCACTGCATTCTAGTTGTGGTTTGTCCAAACTCATCAATGTATCTTATCATGTCTG
TATACCGTCGACCTCTAGCTAGAGCTTGGCGTAATCATGGTCATAGCTGTTTCCTGTGTGAAATTGTTAT
CCGCTCACAATTCCACACAACATACGAGCCGGAAGCATAAAGTGTAAAGCCTGGGGTGCCTAATGAGTGA
GCTAACTCACATTAATTGCGTTGCGCTCACTGCCCGCTTTCCAGTCGGGAAACCTGTCGTGCCAGCTGCA
TTAATGAATCGGCCAACGCGCGGGGAGAGGCGGTTTGCGTATTGGGCGCTCTTCCGCTTCCTCGCTCACT
GACTCGCTGCGCTCGGTCGTTCGGCTGCGGCGAGCGGTATCAGCTCACTCAAAGGCGGTAATACGGTTAT
CCACAGAATCAGGGGATAACGCAGGAAAGAACATGTGAGCAAAAGGCCAGCAAAAGGCCAGGAACCGTAA
AAAGGCCGCGTTGCTGGCGTTTTTCCATAGGCTCCGCCCCCCTGACGAGCATCACAAAAATCGACGCTCA
AGTCAGAGGTGGCGAAACCCGACAGGACTATAAAGATACCAGGCGTTTCCCCCTGGAAGCTCCCTCGTGC
GCTCTCCTGTTCCGACCCTGCCGCTTACCGGATACCTGTCCGCCTTTCTCCCTTCGGGAAGCGTGGCGCT
TTCTCATAGCTCACGCTGTAGGTATCTCAGTTCGGTGTAGGTCGTTCGCTCCAAGCTGGGCTGTGTGCAC
GAACCCCCCGTTCAGCCCGACCGCTGCGCCTTATCCGGTAACTATCGTCTTGAGTCCAACCCGGTAAGAC
ACGACTTATCGCCACTGGCAGCAGCCACTGGTAACAGGATTAGCAGAGCGAGGTATGTAGGCGGTGCTAC
AGAGTTCTTGAAGTGGTGGCCTAACTACGGCTACACTAGAAGAACAGTATTTGGTATCTGCGCTCTGCTG
AAGCCAGTTACCTTCGGAAAAAGAGTTGGTAGCTCTTGATCCGGCAAACAAACCACCGCTGGTAGCGGTG
GTTTTTTTGTTTGCAAGCAGCAGATTACGCGCAGAAAAAAAGGATCTCAAGAAGATCCTTTGATCTTTTC
TACGGGGTCTGACGCTCAGTGGAACGAAAACTCACGTTAAGGGATTTTGGTCATGAGATTATCAAAAAGG
ATCTTCACCTAGATCCTTTTAAATTAAAAATGAAGTTTTAAATCAATCTAAAGTATATATGAGTAAACTT
GGTCTGACAGTTACCAATGCTTAATCAGTGAGGCACCTATCTCAGCGATCTGTCTATTTCGTTCATCCAT
AGTTGCCTGACTCCCCGTCGTGTAGATAACTACGATACGGGAGGGCTTACCATCTGGCCCCAGTGCTGCA
ATGATACCGCGAGACCCACGCTCACCGGCTCCAGATTTATCAGCAATAAACCAGCCAGCCGGAAGGGCCG
AGCGCAGAAGTGGTCCTGCAACTTTATCCGCCTCCATCCAGTCTATTAATTGTTGCCGGGAAGCTAGAGT
AAGTAGTTCGCCAGTTAATAGTTTGCGCAACGTTGTTGCCATTGCTACAGGCATCGTGGTGTCACGCTCG
TCGTTTGGTATGGCTTCATTCAGCTCCGGTTCCCAACGATCAAGGCGAGTTACATGATCCCCCATGTTGT
GCAAAAAAGCGGTTAGCTCCTTCGGTCCTCCGATCGTTGTCAGAAGTAAGTTGGCCGCAGTGTTATCACT
CATGGTTATGGCAGCACTGCATAATTCTCTTACTGTCATGCCATCCGTAAGATGCTTTTCTGTGACTGGT
GAGTACTCAACCAAGTCATTCTGAGAATAGTGTATGCGGCGACCGAGTTGCTCTTGCCCGGCGTCAATAC
GGGATAATACCGCGCCACATAGCAGAACTTTAAAAGTGCTCATCATTGGAAAACGTTCTTCGGGGCGAAA
ACTCTCAAGGATCTTACCGCTGTTGAGATCCAGTTCGATGTAACCCACTCGTGCACCCAACTGATCTTCA
GCATCTTTTACTTTCACCAGCGTTTCTGGGTGAGCAAAAACAGGAAGGCAAAATGCCGCAAAAAAGGGAA
TAAGGGCGACACGGAAATGTTGAATACTCATACTCTTCCTTTTTCAATATTATTGAAGCATTTATCAGGG
TTATTGTCTCATGAGCGGATACATATTTGAATGTATTTAGAAAAATAAACAAATAGGGGTTCCGCGCACA
TTTCCCCGAAAAGTGCCACCTGACGTCGACGGATCGGGAGATCTCCCGATCCCCTATGGTGCACTCTCAG
TACAATCTGCTCTGATGCCGCATAGTTAAGCCAGTATCTGCTCCCTGCTTGTGTGTTGGAGGTCGCTGAG
TAGTGCGCGAGCAAAATTTAAGCTACAACAAGGCAAGGCTTGACCGACAATTGCATGAAGAATCTGCTTA
GGGTTAGGCGTTTTGCGCTGCTTCGCGATGTACGGGCCAGATATACGCGCGCGTTGACATTGATTATTGA
CTAGTTATTAATAGTAATCAATTACGGGGTCATTAGTTCATAGCCCATATATGGAGTTCCGCGTTACATA
ACTTACGGTAAATGGCCCGCCTGGCTGACCGCCCAACGACCCCCGCCCATTGACGTCAATAATGACGTAT
GTTCCCATAGTAACGCCAATAGGGACTTTCCATTGACGTCAATGGGTGGAGTATTTACGGTAAACTGCCC
ACTTGGCAGTACATCAAGTGTATCATATGCCAAGTACGCCCCCTATTGACGTCAATGACGGTAAATGGCC
CGCCTGGCATTATGCCCAGTACATGACCTTATGGGACTTTCCTACTTGGCAGTACATCTACGTATTAGTC
ATCGCTATTACCATGG
